>Addgene plasmid #239573 | pET30a-SSDH | addgene full sequence | sequence record 476594 | Addgene NGS Result
TTGAGATCCTTTTTTTCTGCGCGTAATCTGCTGCTTGCAAACAAAAAAACCACCGCTACCAGCGGTGGTT
TGTTTGCCGGATCAAGAGCTACCAACTCTTTTTCCGAAGGTAACTGGCTTCAGCAGAGCGCAGATACCAA
ATACTGTCCTTCTAGTGTAGCCGTAGTTAGGCCACCACTTCAAGAACTCTGTAGCACCGCCTACATACCT
CGCTCTGCTAATCCTGTTACCAGTGGCTGCTGCCAGTGGCGATAAGTCGTGTCTTACCGGGTTGGACTCA
AGACGATAGTTACCGGATAAGGCGCAGCGGTCGGGCTGAACGGGGGGTTCGTGCACACAGCCCAGCTTGG
AGCGAACGACCTACACCGAACTGAGATACCTACAGCGTGAGCTATGAGAAAGCGCCACGCTTCCCGAAGG
GAGAAAGGCGGACAGGTATCCGGTAAGCGGCAGGGTCGGAACAGGAGAGCGCACGAGGGAGCTTCCAGGG
GGAAACGCCTGGTATCTTTATAGTCCTGTCGGGTTTCGCCACCTCTGACTTGAGCGTCGATTTTTGTGAT
GCTCGTCAGGGGGGCGGAGCCTATGGAAAAACGCCAGCAACGCGGCCTTTTTACGGTTCCTGGCCTTTTG
CTGGCCTTTTGCTCACATGTTCTTTCCTGCGTTATCCCCTGATTCTGTGGATAACCGTATTACCGCCTTT
GAGTGAGCTGATACCGCTCGCCGCAGCCGAACGACCGAGCGCAGCGAGTCAGTGAGCGAGGAAGCGGAAG
AGCGCCTGATGCGGTATTTTCTCCTTACGCATCTGTGCGGTATTTCACACCGCAATGGTGCACTCTCAGT
ACAATCTGCTCTGATGCCGCATAGTTAAGCCAGTATACACTCCGCTATCGCTACGTGACTGGGTCATGGC
TGCGCCCCGACACCCGCCAACACCCGCTGACGCGCCCTGACGGGCTTGTCTGCTCCCGGCATCCGCTTAC
AGACAAGCTGTGACCGTCTCCGGGAGCTGCATGTGTCAGAGGTTTTCACCGTCATCACCGAAACGCGCGA
GGCAGCTGCGGTAAAGCTCATCAGCGTGGTCGTGAAGCGATTCACAGATGTCTGCCTGTTCATCCGCGTC
CAGCTCGTTGAGTTTCTCCAGAAGCGTTAATGTCTGGCTTCTGATAAAGCGGGCCATGTTAAGGGCGGTT
TTTTCCTGTTTGGTCACTGATGCCTCCGTGTAAGGGGGATTTCTGTTCATGGGGGTAATGATACCGATGA
AACGAGAGAGGATGCTCACGATACGGGTTACTGATGATGAACATGCCCGGTTACTGGAACGTTGTGAGGG
TAAACAACTGGCGGTATGGATGCGGCGGGACCAGAGAAAAATCACTCAGGGTCAATGCCAGCGCTTCGTT
AATACAGATGTAGGTGTTCCACAGGGTAGCCAGCAGCATCCTGCGATGCAGATCCGGAACATAATGGTGC
AGGGCGCTGACTTCCGCGTTTCCAGACTTTACGAAACACGGAAACCGAAGACCATTCATGTTGTTGCTCA
GGTCGCAGACGTTTTGCAGCAGCAGTCGCTTCACGTTCGCTCGCGTATCGGTGATTCATTCTGCTAACCA
GTAAGGCAACCCCGCCAGCCTAGCCGGGTCCTCAACGACAGGAGCACGATCATGCGCACCCGTGGGGCCG
CCATGCCGGCGATAATGGCCTGCTTCTCGCCGAAACGTTTGGTGGCGGGACCAGTGACGAAGGCTTGAGC
GAGGGCGTGCAAGATTCCGAATACCGCAAGCGACAGGCCGATCATCGTCGCGCTCCAGCGAAAGCGGTCC
TCGCCGAAAATGACCCAGAGCGCTGCCGGCACCTGTCCTACGAGTTGCATGATAAAGAAGACAGTCATAA
GTGCGGCGACGATAGTCATGCCCCGCGCCCACCGGAAGGAGCTGACTGGGTTGAAGGCTCTCAAGGGCAT
CGGTCGAGATCCCGGTGCCTAATGAGTGAGCTAACTTACATTAATTGCGTTGCGCTCACTGCCCGCTTTC
CAGTCGGGAAACCTGTCGTGCCAGCTGCATTAATGAATCGGCCAACGCGCGGGGAGAGGCGGTTTGCGTA
TTGGGCGCCAGGGTGGTTTTTCTTTTCACCAGTGAGACGGGCAACAGCTGATTGCCCTTCACCGCCTGGC
CCTGAGAGAGTTGCAGCAAGCGGTCCACGCTGGTTTGCCCCAGCAGGCGAAAATCCTGTTTGATGGTGGT
TAACGGCGGGATATAACATGAGCTGTCTTCGGTATCGTCGTATCCCACTACCGAGATGTCCGCACCAACG
CGCAGCCCGGACTCGGTAATGGCGCGCATTGCGCCCAGCGCCATCTGATCGTTGGCAACCAGCATCGCAG
TGGGAACGATGCCCTCATTCAGCATTTGCATGGTTTGTTGAAAACCGGACATGGCACTCCAGTCGCCTTC
CCGTTCCGCTATCGGCTGAATTTGATTGCGAGTGAGATATTTATGCCAGCCAGCCAGACGCAGACGCGCC
GAGACAGAACTTAATGGGCCCGCTAACAGCGCGATTTGCTGGTGACCCAATGCGACCAGATGCTCCACGC
CCAGTCGCGTACCGTCTTCATGGGAGAAAATAATACTGTTGATGGGTGTCTGGTCAGAGACATCAAGAAA
TAACGCCGGAACATTAGTGCAGGCAGCTTCCACAGCAATGGCATCCTGGTCATCCAGCGGATAGTTAATG
ATCAGCCCACTGACGCGTTGCGCGAGAAGATTGTGCACCGCCGCTTTACAGGCTTCGACGCCGCTTCGTT
CTACCATCGACACCACCACGCTGGCACCCAGTTGATCGGCGCGAGATTTAATCGCCGCGACAATTTGCGA
CGGCGCGTGCAGGGCCAGACTGGAGGTGGCAACGCCAATCAGCAACGACTGTTTGCCCGCCAGTTGTTGT
GCCACGCGGTTGGGAATGTAATTCAGCTCCGCCATCGCCGCTTCCACTTTTTCCCGCGTTTTCGCAGAAA
CGTGGCTGGCCTGGTTCACCACGCGGGAAACGGTCTGATAAGAGACACCGGCATACTCTGCGACATCGTA
TAACGTTACTGGTTTCACATTCACCACCCTGAATTGACTCTCTTCCGGGCGCTATCATGCCATACCGCGA
AAGGTTTTGCGCCATTCGATGGTGTCCGGGATCTCGACGCTCTCCCTTATGCGACTCCTGCATTAGGAAG
CAGCCCAGTAGTAGGTTGAGGCCGTTGAGCACCGCCGCCGCAAGGAATGGTGCATGCAAGGAGATGGCGC
CCAACAGTCCCCCGGCCACGGGGCCTGCCACCATACCCACGCCGAAACAAGCGCTCATGAGCCCGAAGTG
GCGAGCCCGATCTTCCCCATCGGTGATGTCGGCGATATAGGCGCCAGCAACCGCACCTGTGGCGCCGGTG
ATGCCGGCCACGATGCGTCCGGCGTAGAGGATCGAGATCGATCTCGATCCCGCGAAATTAATACGACTCA
CTATAGGGGAATTGTGAGCGGATAACAATTCCCCTCTAGAAATAATTTTGTTTAACTTTAAGAAGGAGAT
ATACATATGCACCATCATCATCATCATTCTTCTGGTCTGGTGCCACGCGGTTCTGGTATGAAAGAAACCG
CTGCTGCTAAATTCGAACGCCAGCACATGGACAGCCCAGATCTGGGTACCGACGACGACGACAAGGCCAT
GGCTGATATCGGATCCATGAAACTTAACGACAGTAAATTATTCCGCCAGCAGGCGTTGATTAACGGGGAA
TGGCTGGACGCCAACAATGGCGAGGTCATCGATGTCACCAATCCGGCGAACGGCGACAAGCTGGGTAGCG
TACCCAAAATGGGCGCTGATGAAACCCGCGCCGCTATCGACGCCGCCAACCGCGCTCTGCCCGCCTGGCG
TGCGCTCACCGCCAAAGAACGCGCCAACATTCTGCGCAACTGGTTCAATTTGTTGATGGAGCATCAGGAC
GATTTAGCGCGCCTGATGACCCTAGAACAGGGCAAACCGCTGGCTGAAGCGAAAGGCGAAATTAGCTACG
CCGCCTCCTTTATTGAGTGGTTTGCTGAAGAAGGCAAACGCATTTATGGCGACACCATTCCTGGTCATCA
GGCCGATAAGCGCCTGATTGTTATCAAGCAGCCGATTGGCGTCACCGCAGCTATCACGCCGTGGAACTTC
CCGGCGGCGATGATTACCCGCAAAGCCGGTCCGGCGCTGGCGGCAGGCTGCACCATGGTGCTGAAGCCTG
CCAGTCAGACGCCGTTCTCTGCGCTGGCGCTGGCGGAGCTGGCGATTCGCGCGGGCATTCCGGCTGGGGT
ATTTAACGTGGTCACCGGTTCGGCGGGCGCGGTGGGTAACGAACTGACCAGCAACCCGCTGGTGCGCAAG
CTGTCGTTTACCGGTTCGACCGAAATTGGCCGCCAGTTAATGGAACAGTGCGCGAAAGACATCAAAAAAG
TGTCGCTGGAGCTGGGCGGCAACGCGCCGTTTATCGTCTTTGACGATGCCGACCTCGACAAAGCCGTGGA
AGGTGCGCTGTCCTCGAAATTCCGCAACGCCGGGCAAACCTGCGTCTGCGCCAACCGTTTATACGTGCAG
GACGGCGTGTATGACCGCTTTGCCGAAAAATTGCAGCAGGCGGTGAGCAAATTGCACATCGGCGACGGGC
TGGAGAAAGGCGTCACCATCGGGCCGCTGATCGATGAAAAAGCGGTAGCAAAAGTGGAAGAGCATATTGC
CGATGCGCTGGAGAAAGGTGCGCGTGTGGTTTGCGGCGGTAAAGCGGATGAACGCGGCGGCAACTTCTTC
CAGCCGACCATTCTGGTGGACGTTCCAGCCAACGCCAAAGTGTCGAAAGAAGAGACGTTCGGCCCCCTCG
CCCCACTGTTCCGTTTTAAAGATGAAGCCGATGTGATTGCGCAAGCCAATGACACCGAGTTTGGCCTTGC
CGCCTATTTCTACGCCCGTGATTTAAGCCGCGTCTTCCGCGTGGGCGAAGCGCTGGAGTACGGCATCGTC
GGCATCAATACCGGCATCATTTCCAATGAAGTGGCCCCGTTCGGCGGCATTAAAGCCTCGGGTCTGGGTC
GTGAAGGTTCGAAGTATGGCATCGAAGATTACTTAGAAATCAAATATATGTGCATCGGTCTTTAAGTCGA
CAAGCTTGCGGCCGCACTCGAGCACCACCACCACCACCACTGAGATCCGGCTGCTAACAAAGCCCGAAAG
GAAGCTGAGTTGGCTGCTGCCACCGCTGAGCAATAACTAGCATAACCCCTTGGGGCCTCTAAACGGGTCT
TGAGGGGTTTTTTGCTGAAAGGAGGAACTATATCCGGATTGGCGAATGGG
[124 nt withheld, positions 5371-5494]
C
[91 nt withheld, positions 5496-5586]
A
[49 nt withheld, positions 5588-5636]
CCTTTGACGTTGGAGTCCACGTTCTTT
[37 nt withheld, positions 5664-5700]
ACCCTATCTCGGTCTATTCTTTTGATTTATAAGGGATTTTGCCGATTTCGGCCTATTGGTTAAAAAATGA
GCTGATTTAACAAAAATTTAACGCGAATTTTAACAAAATATTAACGCTTACAATTTAGGTGGCACTTTTC
GGGGAAATGTGCGCGGAACCCCTATTTGTTTATTTTTCTAAATACATTCAAATATGTATCCGCTCATGAA
TTAATTCTTAGAAAAACTCATCGAGCATCAAATGAAACTGCAATTTATTCATATCAGGATTATCAATACC
ATATTTTTGAAAAAGCCGTTTCTGTAATGAAGGAGAAAACTCACCGAGGCAGTTCCATAGGATGGCAAGA
TCCTGGTATCGGTCTGCGATTCCGACTCGTCCAACATCAATACAACCTATTAATTTCCCCTCGTCAAAAA
TAAGGTTATCAAGTGAGAAATCACCATGAGTGACGACTGAATCCGGTGAGAATGGCAAAAGTTTATGCAT
TTCTTTCCAGACTTGTTCAACAGGCCAGCCATTACGCTCGTCATCAAAATCACTCGCATCAACCAAACCG
TTATTCATTCGTGATTGCGCCTGAGCGAGACGAAATACGCGATCGCTGTTAAAAGGACAATTACAAACAG
GAATCGAATGCAACCGGCGCAGGAACACTGCCAGCGCATCAACAATATTTTCACCTGAATCAGGATATTC
TTCTAATACCTGGAATGCTGTTTTCCCGGGGATCGCAGTGGTGAGTAACCATGCATCATCAGGAGTACGG
ATAAAATGCTTGATGGTCGGAAGAGGCATAAATTCCGTCAGCCAGTTTAGTCTGACCATCTCATCTGTAA
CATCATTGGCAACGCTACCTTTGCCATGTTTCAGAAACAACTCTGGCGCATCGGGCTTCCCATACAATCG
ATAGATTGTCGCACCTGATTGCCCGACATTATCGCGAGCCCATTTATACCCATATAAATCAGCATCCATG
TTGGAATTTAATCGCGGCCTAGAGCAAGACGTTTCCCGTTGAATATGGCTCATAACACCCCTTGTATTAC
TGTTTATGTAAGCAGACAGTTTTATTGTTCATGACCAAAATCCCTTAACGTGAGTTTTCGTTCCACTGAG
CGTCAGACCCCGTAGAAAAGATCAAAGGATCTTC
Features (pLannotate 1.2.2; 20 found; start..end, strand, type, name):
      1..589     +  rep_origin     ori: high-copy-number ColE1/pMB1/pBR322/pUC origin of replication
    775..914     -  misc_feature   bom: basis of mobility region from pBR322
   1016..1207    -  CDS            rop: Rop protein, which maintains plasmids at low copy number; rop
   1224..1604    +  CDS            YPB1_ECOLX: Protein predicted: Swiss-Prot protein existence level 4. From Escherichia coli.
   1676..1967    -  CDS            TcR (fragment): tetracycline efflux protein; tet; confers resistance to tetracycline
   1982..2003    -  protein_bind   CAP binding site: CAP binding activates transcription in the presence of cAMP. E. coli catabolite activator protein
   2016..3098    -  CDS            lacI: lac repressor; lacI; The lac repressor binds to the lac operator to inhibit transcription in E. coli. This inhibition can be relieved by adding lactose or isopropyl-β-D-thiogalactopyranoside (IPTG).
   3099..3176    -  promoter       lacI promoter: lacI
   3184..3463    -  CDS            TcR (fragment): tetracycline efflux protein; tet; confers resistance to tetracycline
   3489..3507    +  promoter       T7 promoter: promoter for bacteriophage T7 RNA polymerase
   3508..3532    +  protein_bind   lac operator: The lac repressor binds to the lac operator to inhibit transcription in E. coli. This inhibition can be relieved by adding lactose or isopropyl-β-D-thiogalactopyranoside (IPTG). lac repressor encoded by lacI
   3547..3569    +  RBS            RBS: efficient ribosome binding site from bacteriophage T7 gene 10 (Olins and Rangwala, 1989)
   3631..3675    +  CDS            S-Tag: affinity and epitope tag derived from pancreatic ribonuclease A
   3727..5172    +  CDS            gabD: GABD_ECOLI - Experimental evidence at protein level: Swiss-Prot protein existence level 1. Catalyzes the NADP(+)-dependent oxidation of succinate semialdehyde to succinate (PubMed:20174634). Thereby functions in a GABA degradation pathway that allows some E.coli strains to utilize GABA as a nitrogen source for growth (PubMed:7011797). Also catalyzes the conversion of glutarate semialdehyde to glutarate, as part of a L- lysine degradation pathway that proceeds via cadaverine, glutarate and L-2-hydroxyglutarate (PubMed:30498244). From Escherichia coli (strain K12).
   5203..5220    +  CDS            9xHis (fragment): 9xHis affinity tag
   5230..5279    +  CDS            SET1 (fragment): solubility-enhancement tag derived from T7 phage gene 10B
   5287..5334    +  terminator     T7 terminator: transcription terminator for bacteriophage T7 RNA polymerase
   5371..5799    +  rep_origin     f1 ori (sequence partly withheld): f1 bacteriophage origin of replication; arrow indicates direction of (+) strand synthesis
   5852..5909    +  promoter       AmpR promoter (fragment): bla
   5918..6733    -  CDS            KanR: aminoglycoside phosphotransferase; aph(3')-Ia; confers resistance to kanamycin in bacteria or G418 (Geneticin®) in eukaryotes
