[The description below was written by a language model from this plasmid's Addgene catalogue record and pLannotate feature annotations shown in this document.]
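Description:
pET30a-SSDH is a bacterial expression plasmid of 6,854 bp built on the pET30a backbone. It is used to overproduce Escherichia coli succinate semialdehyde dehydrogenase (SSDH, the gabD gene product) for purification. The plasmid replicates from a ColE1/pMB1-type origin accompanied by the pBR322 bom region and the rop gene, which moderates copy number; the record itself lists copy number as unknown. Selection is by kanamycin through an aph(3')-Ia aminoglycoside phosphotransferase gene. An f1 phage origin is also present, and the short tetracycline-resistance and AmpR promoter fragments in the annotation are non-functional backbone remnants.

The 1,446 bp gabD coding sequence was inserted between the BamHI and SalI sites, both of which were retained. It is driven by a T7 promoter with an adjacent lac operator and the T7 gene 10 ribosome binding site, and is followed by the T7 terminator. The plasmid carries lacI with its own promoter, so the lac repressor holds transcription off until IPTG is added in a host that supplies T7 RNA polymerase. A six-histidine tag from the backbone lies just downstream of gabD (annotated as a fragment of a 9xHis tag) and gives the C-terminal His6 fusion used for Ni2+ affinity chromatography. The feature table also shows an S-Tag upstream of the insert. This suggests the product may carry vector-derived N-terminal sequence, although the catalogue entry lists only the C-terminal tag.

The enzyme catalyses NADP+-dependent oxidation of succinate semialdehyde to succinate in the GABA degradation pathway. According to the associated publication, the recombinant protein is one component of a cost-effective "GABase" preparation for spectrophotometric measurement of GABA levels or glutamate decarboxylase activity.
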