Addgene plasmid #239573: pET30a-SSDH
Purpose: Expresses E. coli succinate semialdehyde dehydrogenase (SSDH/gabD) for recombinant protein purification. Contains a His6-tag on its C-terminus for Ni2+ affinity chromatography.
Depositing lab: William Plaxton. Depositing organization: Queen's University. Publication: Cost-effective production of Escherichia coli "GABase" for spectrophotometric determination of gamma-aminobutyrate (GABA) levels or glutamate decarboxylase activity. Benidickson KH, Symonds KF, Snedden WA, Plaxton WC. Biol Methods Protoc. 2025 Jun 20;10(1):bpaf050. doi: 10.1093/biomethods/bpaf050. eCollection 2025. PubMed 40656557.
Backbone
  Vector backbone: pET30a
  Backbone size w/o insert (bp): 5408
  Total vector size (bp): 6854
  Vector type: Bacterial Expression
Growth in bacteria
  Bacterial resistance: Kanamycin, 50 μg/mL
  Growth temperature: 37°C
  Growth strain: DH5alpha
  Growth instructions: Can use XL-1 Blue
  Copy number: Unknown
Gene/Insert
  Gene/Insert name: Succinate-semialdehyde dehydrogenase (alt names: SSDH; gabD)
  Species: E. coli
  Insert size (bp): 1446
  Entrez Gene: gabD (a.k.a. b2661, ECK2655)
  Tag / fusion protein: His6 (C terminal on backbone)
  Cloning method: Restriction Enzyme; 5′ cloning site BamHI (not destroyed); 3′ cloning site SalI (not destroyed)
  Sequencing primers: 5′ N/A
Terms and licenses: Academic/Nonprofit Terms; Industry Terms: Not Available to Industry
How to cite: pET30a-SSDH was a gift from William Plaxton (Addgene plasmid # 239573 ; http://n2t.net/addgene:239573 ; RRID:Addgene_239573)
